>Addgene plasmid #126894 | pENTRY4_ Dja6_1 | addgene full sequence | sequence record 249699 | Addgene NGS Result
CTTTCCTGCGTTATCCCCTGATTCTGTGGATAACCGTATTACCGCTAGCATGGATCTCGGGGACGTCTAA
CTACTAAGCGAGAGTAGGGAACTGCCAGGCATCAAATAAAACGAAAGGCTCAGTCGGAGGACTGGGCCTT
TCGTTTTATCTGTTGTTTGTCGGTGAACGCTCTCCTGAGTAGGACAAATCCGCCGGGAGCGGATTTGAAC
GTTGTGAAGCAACGGCCCGGAGGGTGGCGGGCAGGACGCCCGCCATAAACTGCCAGGCATCAAACTAAGC
AGAAGGCCATCCTGACGGATGGCCTTTTTGCGTTTCTACAAACTCTTCCTGTTAGTTAGTTACTTAAGCT
CGGGCCCCAAATAATGATTTTATTTTGACTGATAGTGACCTGTTCGTTGCAACAAATTGATAAGCAATGC
TTTTTTATAATGCCAACTTTGTACAAAAAAGCAGGCTCCACCATGGTACAAAGTGGTGAAGCTTGCATGC
CTGCAGTGCAGCGTGACCCGGTCGTGCCCCTCTCTAGAGATAATGAGCATTGCATGTCTAAGTTATAAAA
AATTACCACATATTTTTTTTGTCACACTTGTTTGAAGTGCAGTTTATCTATCTTTATACATATATTTAAA
CTTTACTCTACGAATAATATAATCTATAGTACTACAATAATATCAGTGTTTTAGAGAATCATATAAATGA
ACAGTTAGACATGGTCTAAAGGACAATTGAGTATTTTGACAACAGGACTCTACAGTTTTATCTTTTTAGT
GTGCATGTGTTCTCCTTTTTTTTTGCAAATAGCTTCACCTATATAATACTTCATCCATTTTATTAGTACA
TCCATTTAGGGTTTAGGGTTAATGGTTTTTATAGACTAATTTTTTTAGTACATCTATTTTATTCTATTTT
AGCCTCTAAATTAAGAAAACTAAAACTCTATTTTAGTTTTTTTATTTAATAATTTAGATATAAAATAGAA
TAAAATAAAGTGACTAAAAATTAAACAAATACCCTTTAAGAAATTAAAAAAACTAAGGAAACATTTTTCT
TGTTTCGAGTAGATAATGCCAGCCTGTTAAACGCCGTCGACGAGTCTAACGGACACCAACCAGCGAACCA
GCAGCGTCGCGTCGGGCCAAGCGAAGCAGACGGCACGGCATCTCTGTCGCTGCCTCTGGACCCCTCTCGA
GAGTTCCGCTCCACCGTTGGACTTGCTCCGCTGTCGGCATCCAGAAATTGCGTGGCGGAGCGGCAGACGT
GAGCCGGCACGGCAGGCGGCCTCCTCCTCCTCTCACGGCACCGGCAGCTACGGGGGATTCCTTTCCCACC
GCTCCTTCGCTTTCCCTTCCTCGCCCGCCGTAATAAATAGACACCCCCTCCACACCCTCTTTCCCCAACC
TCGTGTTGTTCGGAGCGCACACACACACAACCAGATCTCCCCCAAATCCACCCGTCGGCACCTCCGCTTC
AAGGTACGCCGCTCGTCCTCCCCCCCCCCCCCTCTCTACCTTCTCTAGATCGGCGTTCCGGTCCATGGTT
AGGGCCCGGTAGTTCTACTTCTGTTCATGTTTGTGTTAGATCCGTGTTTGTGTTAGATCCGTGCTGCTAG
CGTTCGTACACGGATGCGACCTGTACGTCAGACACGTTCTGATTGCTAACTTGCCAGTGTTTCTCTTTGG
GGAATCCTGGGATGGCTCTAGCCGTTCCGCAGACGGGATCGATTTCATGATTTTTTTTGTTTCGTTGCAT
AGGGTTTGGTTTGCCCTTTTCCTTTATTTCAATATATGCCGTGCACTTGTTTGTCGGGTCATCTTTTCAT
GCTTTTTTTTGTCTTGGTTGTGATGATGTGGTGTGGTTGGGCGGTCGTTCATTCGTTCTAGATCGGAGTA
GAATACTGTTTCAAACTACCTGGTGTATTTATTAATTTTGGAACTGTATGTGTGTGTCATACATCTTCAT
AGTTACGAGTTTAAGATGGATGGAAATATCGATCTAGGATAGGTATACATGTTGATGTGGGTTTTACTGA
TGCATATACATGATGGCATATGCAGCATCTATTCATATGCTCTAACCTTGAGTACCTATCTATTATAATA
AACAAGTATGTTTTATAATTATTTTGATCTTGATATACTTGGATGATGGCATATGCAGCAGCTATATGTG
GATTTTTTTAGCCCTGCCTTCATACGCTATTTATTTGCTTGGTACTGTTTCTTTTGTCGATGCTCACCCT
GTTGTTTGGTGTTACTTCTGCAGGTCGACTCTAGAGGATCTGGAATTCCCGGGGAGAATCTGGAGCTCTC
GAGATTTCTCACGCGTGCCACCATGGGGCCGAAGAAGAAGAGGAAGGTGGGTAGGGTGTGTCGGATTAGC
AGCCTTCGGTACAGGGGTCCTGGCATTGCCACCATGGACAAGAAGTACTCTATCGGGTTGGATATAGGAA
CGAATAGTGTGGGTTGGGCTGTCATCACTGACGAGTACAAGGTGCCATCGAAGAAATTTAAAGTGCTGGG
CAACACCGACAGGCACTCCATCAAGAAGAACCTAATAGGTGCGTTGCTCTTTGATTCCGGGGAGACAGCC
GAAGCGACCCGCCTCAAGCGCACAGCAAGAAGGCGCTATACGCGTAGAAAGAACAGGATCTGCTACCTAC
AAGAGATCTTTTCCAACGAAATGGCGAAAGTGGATGACTCCTTCTTCCATCGGCTCGAGGAAAGCTTCCT
CGTAGAAGAGGACAAGAAGCACGAACGCCATCCGATATTCGGGAACATTGTCGACGAAGTCGCATACCAC
GAGAAGTATCCTACCATCTATCACCTGAGGAAGAAGCTCGTAGATAGCACTGACAAGGCTGATTTGCGCC
TCATCTATTTGGCCCTGGCCCATATGATTAAGTTCCGTGGGCACTTCCTCATCGAAGGCGACCTTAATCC
GGACAATTCCGATGTTGACAAACTCTTCATCCAACTGGTCCAGACATACAATCAGCTCTTTGAAGAGAAC
CCCATCAACGCGTCAGGAGTTGATGCGAAGGCAATCTTGAGTGCTCGGCTGTCGAAAAGCCGGAGGCTCG
AAAATCTGATAGCCCAACTGCCAGGCGAAAAGAAGAACGGATTGTTTGGCAACCTTATTGCCCTTAGTCT
AGGGCTCACCCCTAACTTCAAGTCTAACTTTGACCTGGCCGAGGATGCCAAGCTCCAACTGTCCAAAGAC
ACGTACGACGACGATCTCGACAATCTGCTTGCCCAAATCGGCGACCAGTATGCGGACCTTTTCCTTGCAG
CGAAGAACTTGTCAGATGCAATCCTCTTGTCCGATATTCTGCGCGTTAACACTGAGATTACCAAGGCTCC
TCTTTCGGCATCCATGATCAAACGGTACGACGAACATCACCAGGATCTCACGCTCCTCAAGGCTCTCGTC
AGACAACAGCTGCCGGAGAAGTACAAAGAGATCTTCTTCGATCAATCAAAGAACGGGTATGCTGGGTACA
TCGACGGTGGCGCGTCACAGGAGGAGTTCTACAAGTTTATCAAGCCCATTCTCGAGAAGATGGATGGCAC
TGAAGAGCTCCTGGTTAAGCTCAATCGCGAGGATCTACTCCGCAAGCAGCGTACCTTCGACAATGGAAGC
ATTCCACACCAAATCCATCTGGGCGAGCTTCACGCCATACTTCGTAGGCAAGAGGACTTTTACCCATTCC
TCAAAGACAACCGGGAGAAAATCGAGAAGATCCTCACATTCAGAATCCCCTACTATGTGGGCCCATTGGC
AAGGGGCAACTCTAGGTTCGCGTGGATGACTAGAAAATCGGAGGAAACGATTACCCCATGGAACTTCGAG
GAGGTGGTGGACAAGGGCGCTTCTGCCCAAAGCTTCATCGAGAGGATGACCAACTTCGACAAGAATCTGC
CAAACGAGAAGGTCCTCCCCAAACATTCCCTACTGTACGAGTACTTCACCGTCTACAACGAGCTGACCAA
GGTCAAGTACGTTACTGAGGGTATGAGGAAACCGGCCTTTCTGTCAGGAGAGCAGAAGAAGGCCATAGTG
GATCTCCTTTTCAAGACCAATCGCAAGGTCACAGTCAAGCAGCTAAAGGAGGACTACTTTAAGAAAATCG
AGTGCTTTGACTCTGTGGAGATAAGCGGCGTTGAGGATCGCTTCAACGCCTCGCTGGGAACGTACCACGA
CTTGCTCAAGATCATTAAGGATAAAGACTTCCTCGATAACGAAGAGAACGAGGACATCTTGGAGGACATC
GTTCTGACGCTTACTCTCTTCGAGGACCGCGAGATGATCGAAGAGAGGCTCAAGACGTATGCGCACCTCT
TTGACGACAAAGTGATGAAGCAGCTGAAGCGCAGGCGCTACACAGGTTGGGGCAGGCTGAGCAGGAAGCT
GATCAATGGCATTCGCGATAAGCAGTCGGGCAAGACCATCCTCGACTTCCTCAAGTCCGATGGGTTCGCA
AACAGGAACTTTATGCAGCTAATCCACGATGACTCCTTGACCTTCAAGGAGGACATTCAGAAGGCTCAGG
TTTCAGGCCAAGGCGATTCGCTCCACGAGCATATCGCGAATTTGGCCGGATCTCCAGCCATCAAGAAGGG
TATACTTCAAACAGTGAAGGTTGTCGATGAGCTGGTCAAAGTGATGGGTAGACATAAGCCCGAGAATATC
GTGATTGAGATGGCTCGGGAGAACCAAACCACACAGAAGGGGCAGAAGAACTCCAGGGAAAGGATGAAGA
GAATCGAAGAAGGCATCAAGGAGCTCGGATCACAAATTCTCAAGGAGCATCCGGTCGAAAACACCCAACT
GCAAAACGAGAAGCTCTACCTCTACTACCTCCAAAACGGACGCGATATGTACGTGGACCAGGAGCTCGAC
ATCAATCGCCTATCTGACTACGATGTCGATCATATAGTACCACAAAGCTTCCTCAAAGACGACTCTATCG
ACAACAAGGTGCTGACCAGGTCCGACAAGAACCGCGGGAAGTCAGACAACGTGCCTTCTGAGGAAGTCGT
CAAGAAGATGAAGAACTACTGGAGGCAACTCCTCAATGCAAAGCTCATTACACAAAGGAAGTTCGACAAC
CTTACCAAGGCGGAGAGAGGCGGCCTCAGTGAGCTAGATAAGGCCGGATTTATCAAGCGCCAACTGGTTG
AGACACGGCAAATCACCAAGCACGTTGCACAGATCCTGGACTCACGCATGAACACAAAATACGATGAGAA
TGACAAGCTAATCCGGGAAGTCAAAGTTATTACTCTGAAATCTAAACTGGTGTCCGACTTTCGGAAGGAC
TTCCAGTTCTATAAGGTCCGTGAGATCAACAACTACCATCACGCCCATGATGCCTATCTCAATGCTGTGG
TTGGCACTGCACTCATCAAGAAATATCCCAAGCTTGAGTCGGAGTTCGTCTACGGTGACTACAAGGTTTA
TGACGTAAGGAAGATGATTGCGAAGAGTGAGCAGGAAATCGGCAAGGCCACCGCCAAGTACTTCTTTTAC
AGCAACATAATGAACTTCTTCAAGACTGAGATCACCCTGGCCAATGGAGAGATCAGAAAACGTCCGCTGA
TAGAGACTAACGGAGAAACTGGTGAGATAGTGTGGGACAAGGGGAGAGACTTTGCTACTGTCCGGAAGGT
GCTAAGCATGCCACAAGTCAACATCGTCAAGAAAACGGAAGTCCAAACCGGCGGCTTCTCGAAAGAGTCA
ATCCTTCCGAAGCGCAATAGCGATAAGCTTATAGCCCGTAAGAAAGACTGGGATCCAAAGAAGTACGGTG
GCTTTGACAGTCCTACAGTGGCGTACTCCGTGCTGGTTGTTGCCAAGGTGGAAAAGGGGAAGTCGAAGAA
GCTGAAGAGCGTAAAGGAGTTGCTCGGGATTACCATTATGGAGCGTTCCAGCTTTGAGAAGAATCCCATT
GATTTCTTGGAGGCGAAAGGATACAAGGAAGTCAAGAAAGATCTCATCATAAAGTTGCCGAAATACAGCT
TGTTCGAGCTGGAGAATGGGAGAAAGAGGATGCTTGCCAGCGCAGGCGAGTTGCAAAAGGGGAACGAGCT
GGCACTCCCATCCAAGTACGTCAACTTCCTGTATCTCGCCTCACACTATGAGAAACTTAAGGGTTCCCCA
GAGGACAATGAGCAAAAGCAGCTGTTTGTGGAGCAACACAAGCACTACCTCGATGAGATCATCGAACAGA
TCAGTGAGTTCTCGAAGAGGGTGATTCTTGCTGACGCTAACCTTGACAAGGTGTTGTCCGCCTACAACAA
GCATCGGGACAAACCCATCCGGGAGCAGGCAGAAAACATCATACACTTGTTCACGTTGACGAACCTTGGC
GCTCCTGCGGCGTTCAAATATTTTGACACGACGATTGATAGGAAGCGCTATACCAGCACCAAAGAAGTAC
TCGATGCCACCCTAATTCACCAGTCTATTACAGGCCTGTACGAAACGAGGATCGACTTGTCGCAACTAGG
AGGAGATGCCTATCCGTATGACGTGCCAGATTACGCCTCCCTTGGGTCTGGTTCCCCTAAGAAGAAGCGG
AAAGTGGAGGATCCCAAGAAGAAGCGCAAAGTCGACGGCGGATCCGGAGCCACGAACTTTTCCCTGCTCA
AGCAAGCTGGTGATGTGGAGGAGAATCCTGGCCCAGCTCCAGGCTCAACGTCCATGGCGAAGGCAGATAA
GAAACCAGCGGAGAAGAAACCGGCAGAGAAAACTCCGGCAGTCGAACCAGCAGCAGCGGCAGAGAAGAAA
CCAAAAGCCGGAAAGAAACTCCCCAAGGAACCAGCCGTCGCCGGAGACAAGAAGAAGAAGAGATCAAAGA
AGAACGTTGAGACATACAAGATCTACATCTTCAAGGTGTTGAAGCAAGTTCATCCAGACATCGGAATCTC
AAGCAAAGCGATGGGAATTATGAACAGTTTCATCAACGATATTTTTGAGAAGCTCGCTGGTGAATCTTCG
AAGCTGGCGAGGTACAACAAGAAGCCGACGATTACTTCCAGGGAGATTCAGACTGCGGTTAGACTTGTGT
TGCCCGGTGAGTTGGCGAAACATGCTGTGTCTGAAGGGACTAAGGCGGTTACGAAGTTTACGAGTTCTGC
TCAGGGCGCCTCTTTCATGGTGTCCAAAGGAGAGGAGCTCTTTACAGGAGTTGTGCCCATTTTGGTCGAG
TTGGATGGCGACGTAAATGGCCACAAGTTCAGCGTGAGAGGCGAAGGTGAAGGTGATGCCACCAATGGCA
AGCTTACCCTCAAGTTCATCTGTACCACTGGGAAACTGCCGGTTCCATGGCCAACGTTGGTCACCACTCT
CACATATGGTGTTCAGTGCTTTTCGAGGTATCCGGACCACATGAAACGCCATGACTTCTTCAAGTCAGCC
ATGCCTGAGGGGTATGTCCAAGAACGCACCATCAGCTTTAAGGACGACGGAACGTACAAGACACGTGCGG
AGGTCAAGTTCGAGGGAGATACACTGGTGAACAGGATCGAACTCAAAGGGATCGACTTCAAAGAGGACGG
CAACATACTGGGGCATAAGCTCGAGTACAACTTCAATTCTCACAACGTCTACATTACTGCCGACAAGCAG
AAGAACGGCATTAAGGCGAACTTCAAAATCCGGCATAATGTGGAGGATGGTAGTGTCCAACTGGCTGACC
ACTACCAGCAGAACACGCCGATAGGCGATGGCCCAGTGCTTCTGCCCGACAATCACTACCTGTCAACCCA
ATCCGTTCTGTCTAAGGACCCTAACGAAAAGAGGGATCACATGGTGCTTCTGGAGTTTGTAACGGCTGCA
GGCATCACTCATGGGATGGATGAGCTCTACAAGTGATAACTGCGGCCGCAGATATCACTAGTGTTCAAAC
ATTTGGCAATAAAGTTTCTTAAGATTGAATCCTGTTGCCGGTCTTGCGATGATTATCATATAATTTCTGT
TGAATTACGTTAAGCATGTAATAATTAACATGTAATGCATGACGTTATTTATGAGATGGGTTTTTATGAT
TAGAGTCCCGCAATTATACATTTAATACGCGATAGAAAACAAAATATAACTAGAATTCGAGCTCGGAGGA
CCAAGCCCGTTATTCTGACAGTTCTGGTGCTCAACACATTTATATTTATCAAGGAGCACATTGTTACTCA
CTGCTAGGAGGGAATCGAACTAGGAATATTGATCAGAGGAACTACGAGAGAGCTGAAGATAACTGCCCTC
TAGCTCTCACTGATCTGGGTCGCATAGTGAGATGCAGCCCACGTGAGTTCAGCAACGGTCTAGCGCTGGG
CTTTTAGGCCCGCATGATCGGGCTTTTGTCGGGTGGTCGACGTGTTCACGATTGGGGAGAGCAACGCAGC
AGTTCCTCTTAGTTTAGTCCCACCTCGCCTGTCCAGCAGAGTTCTGACCGGTTTATAAACTCGCTTGCTG
CATCAGACTTGGTGTTGTTGCTGGTCTTCCTGTTTTAGAGCTAGAAATAGCAAGTTAAAATAAGGCTAGT
CCGTTATCAACTTGAAAAAGTGGCACCGAGTCGGTGCTTTTTTTCTAGACCCAGCTTTCTTGTACAAAGT
TGGCATTACGCTTTACGAATTCCCATGGGGAGGACCAAGCCCGTTATTCTGACAGTTCTGGTGCTCAACA
CATTTATATTTATCAAGGAGCACATTGTTACTCACTGCTAGGAGGGAATCGAACTAGGAATATTGATCAG
AGGAACTACGAGAGAGCTGAAGATAACTGCCCTCTAGCTCTCACTGATCTGGGTCGCATAGTGAGATGCA
GCCCACGTGAGTTCAGCAACGGTCTAGCGCTGGGCTTTTAGGCCCGCATGATCGGGCTTTTGTCGGGTGG
TCGACGTGTTCACGATTGGGGAGAGCAACGCAGCAGTTCCTCTTAGTTTAGTCCCACCTCGCCTGTCCAG
CAGAGTTCTGACCGGTTTATAAACTCGCTTGCTGCATCAGACTTGCGACAACACCAAGTACTACGGTTTT
AGAGCTAGAAATAGCAAGTTAAAATAAGGCTAGTCCGTTATCAACTTGAAAAAGTGGCACCGAGTCGGTG
CTTTTTTTCTAGACCCAGCTTTCTTGTACAAAGTTGGCATTACGCTCAGAGAATTCGCATGCGGAGGACC
AAGCCCGTTATTCTGACAGTTCTGGTGCTCAACACATTTATATTTATCAAGGAGCACATTGTTACTCACT
GCTAGGAGGGAATCGAACTAGGAATATTGATCAGAGGAACTACGAGAGAGCTGAAGATAACTGCCCTCTA
GCTCTCACTGATCTGGGTCGCATAGTGAGATGCAGCCCACGTGAGTTCAGCAACGGTCTAGCGCTGGGCT
TTTAGGCCCGCATGATCGGGCTTTTGTCGGGTGGTCGACGTGTTCACGATTGGGGAGAGCAACGCAGCAG
TTCCTCTTAGTTTAGTCCCACCTCGCCTGTCCAGCAGAGTTCTGACCGGTTTATAAACTCGCTTGCTGCA
TCAGACTTGTTCGAACAGCTATTTGGGGGGTTTTAGAGCTAGAAATAGCAAGTTAAAATAAGGCTAGTCC
GTTATCAACTTGAAAAAGTGGCACCGAGTCGGTGCTTTTTTTCTAGACCCAGCTTTCTTGTACAAAGTTG
GCATTACGCTTGTGGAATTCCTCGAGGGAGGACCAAGCCCGTTATTCTGACAGTTCTGGTGCTCAACACA
TTTATATTTATCAAGGAGCACATTGTTACTCACTGCTAGGAGGGAATCGAACTAGGAATATTGATCAGAG
GAACTACGAGAGAGCTGAAGATAACTGCCCTCTAGCTCTCACTGATCTGGGTCGCATAGTGAGATGCAGC
CCACGTGAGTTCAGCAACGGTCTAGCGCTGGGCTTTTAGGCCCGCATGATCGGGCTTTTGTCGGGTGGTC
GACGTGTTCACGATTGGGGAGAGCAACGCAGCAGTTCCTCTTAGTTTAGTCCCACCTCGCCTGTCCAGCA
GAGTTCTGACCGGTTTATAAACTCGCTTGCTGCATCAGACTTGTCGGGGTCTCCGCCCTTGTCGTTTTAG
AGCTAGAAATAGCAAGTTAAAATAAGGCTAGTCCGTTATCAACTTGAAAAAGTGGCACCGAGTCGGTGCT
TTTTTTCTAGACCCAGCTTTCTTGTACAAAGTTGGCATTACGCTGAGCGAGGATGCACATGTGACCGAGG
GAGGTGTCATCTATGTTACTGCTAGTCGATTTAAATCCTTAATTAACCCTGCAGGCATCTCCAATTCGCC
CTATAGTGAGTCGTATTACACCGGTGAGGATCTAGACCCAGCTTTCTTGTACAAAGTTGGCATTATAAGA
AAGCATTGCTTATCAATTTGTTGCAACGAACAGGTCACTATCAGTCAAAATAAAATCATTATTTGCCATC
CAGCTGCAGCTCTGGCCCGTGTCTCAAAATCTCTGATGTTACATTGCACAAGATAAAAATATATCATCAT
GAACAATAAAACTGTCTGCTTACATAAACAGTAATACAAGGGGTGTTATGAGCCATATTCAACGGGAAAC
GTCGAGGCCGCGATTAAATTCCAACATGGATGCTGATTTATATGGGTATAAATGGGCTCGCGATAATGTC
GGGCAATCAGGTGCGACAATCTATCGCTTGTATGGGAAGCCCGATGCGCCAGAGTTGTTTCTGAAACATG
GCAAAGGTAGCGTTGCCAATGATGTTACAGATGAGATGGTCAGACTAAACTGGCTGACGGAATTTATGCC
TCTTCCGACCATCAAGCATTTTATCCGTACTCCTGGTGATGCATGGTTACTCACCACTGCGATCCCCGGA
AAAACAGCATTCCAGGTATTAGAAGAATATCCTGATTCAGGTGAAAATATTGTTGATGCGCTGGCAGTGT
TCCTGCGCCGGTTGCATTCGATTCCTGTTTGTAATTGTCCTTTTAACAGCGATCGCGTATTTCGTCTCGC
TCAGGCGCAATCACGAATGAATAACGGTTTGGTTGATGCGAGTGATTTTGATGACGAGCGTAATGGCTGG
CCTGTTGAACAAGTCTGGAAAGAAATGCATAAACTTTTGCCATTCTCACCGGATTCAGTCGTCACTCATG
GTGATTTCTCACTTGATAACCTTATTTTTGACGAGGGGAAATTAATAGGTTGTATTGATGTTGGACGAGT
CGGAATCGCAGACCGATACCAGGATCTTGCCATCCTATGGAACTGCCTCGGTGAGTTTTCTCCTTCATTA
CAGAAACGGCTTTTTCAAAAATATGGTATTGATAATCCTGATATGAATAAATTGCAGTTTCATTTGATGC
TCGATGAGTTTTTCTAATCAGAATTGGTTAATTGGTTGTAACATTATTCAGATTGGGCCCCGTTCCACTG
AGCGTCAGACCCCGTAGAAAAGATCAAAGGATCTTCTTGAGATCCTTTTTTTCTGCGCGTAATCTGCTGC
TTGCAAACAAAAAAACCACCGCTACCAGCGGTGGTTTGTTTGCCGGATCAAGAGCTACCAACTCTTTTTC
CGAAGGTAACTGGCTTCAGCAGAGCGCAGATACCAAATACTGTTCTTCTAGTGTAGCCGTAGTTAGGCCA
CCACTTCAAGAACTCTGTAGCACCGCCTACATACCTCGCTCTGCTAATCCTGTTACCAGTGGCTGCTGCC
AGTGGCGATAAGTCGTGTCTTACCGGGTTGGACTCAAGACGATAGTTACCGGATAAGGCGCAGCGGTCGG
GCTGAACGGGGGGTTCGTGCACACAGCCCAGCTTGGAGCGAACGACCTACACCGAACTGAGATACCTACA
GCGTGAGCTATGAGAAAGCGCCACGCTTCCCGAAGGGAGAAAGGCGGACAGGTATCCGGTAAGCGGCAGG
GTCGGAACAGGAGAGCGCACGAGGGAGCTTCCAGGGGGAAACGCCTGGTATCTTTATAGTCCTGTCGGGT
TTCGCCACCTCTGACTTGAGCGTCGATTTTTGTGATGCTCGTCAGGGGGGCGGAGCCTATGGAAAAACGC
CAGCAACGCGGCCTTTTTACGGTTCCTGGCCTTTTGCTGGCCTTTTGCTCACATGTT
Features (pLannotate 1.2.2; 23 found; start..end, strand, type, name):
      1..46      +  rep_origin     RSF ori (fragment): Plasmids containing the RSF 1030 origin of replication can be propagated in E. coli cells that contain additional plasmids with compatible origins.
    103..189     +  terminator     rrnB T1 terminator: Escherichia coli rrnB; transcription terminator T1 from the E. coli rrnB gene
    281..308     +  terminator     rrnB T2 terminator: transcription terminator T2 from the E. coli rrnB gene
    358..457     +  protein_bind   attL1: mutant version of attL; recombination site for the Gateway® LR reaction LR Clonase™
    491..2040    +  promoter       Ubi promoter (fragment): maize polyubiquitin gene promoter
   2258..2280    -  misc_feature   MCS (fragment): pUC18/19 multiple cloning site
   2414..6517    +  CDS            cas9: CAS9_STRP1 - Also known as csn1 From Streptococcus pyogenes serotype M1.
   6704..7138    +  CDS            H2B10_ARATH: Experimental evidence at protein level: Swiss-Prot protein existence level 1. Core component of nucleosome. Nucleosomes wrap and compact DNA into chromatin, limiting DNA accessibility to the cellular machineries which require DNA as a template. Histones thereby play a central role in transcription regulation, DNA repair, DNA replication and chromosomal stability. DNA accessibility is regulated via a complex set of post-translational modifications of histones, also called histone code, and nucleosome remodeling. From Arabidopsis thaliana (Mouse-ear cress).
   7157..7873    +  CDS            oxGFP: oxGFP is a basic (constitutively fluorescent) green fluorescent protein published in 2015, derived from Aequorea victoria.
   7903..8098    +  terminator     NOS terminator (fragment): nopaline synthase terminator and poly(A) signal
   8502..8577    +  misc_RNA       gRNA scaffold: guide RNA scaffold for the Streptococcus pyogenes CRISPR/Cas9 system
   8589..8610    -  protein_bind   attB2 (fragment): mutant version of attB; recombination site for the Gateway® BP reaction BP Clonase™
   9026..9101    +  misc_RNA       gRNA scaffold: guide RNA scaffold for the Streptococcus pyogenes CRISPR/Cas9 system
   9113..9134    -  protein_bind   attB2 (fragment): mutant version of attB; recombination site for the Gateway® BP reaction BP Clonase™
   9550..9625    +  misc_RNA       gRNA scaffold: guide RNA scaffold for the Streptococcus pyogenes CRISPR/Cas9 system
   9637..9658    -  protein_bind   attB2 (fragment): mutant version of attB; recombination site for the Gateway® BP reaction BP Clonase™
  10074..10149   +  misc_RNA       gRNA scaffold: guide RNA scaffold for the Streptococcus pyogenes CRISPR/Cas9 system
  10161..10182   -  protein_bind   attB2 (fragment): mutant version of attB; recombination site for the Gateway® BP reaction BP Clonase™
  10223..10240   +  terminator     NOS terminator (fragment): nopaline synthase terminator and poly(A) signal
  10290..10308   -  promoter       T7 promoter: promoter for bacteriophage T7 RNA polymerase
  10326..10425   -  protein_bind   attL2: mutant version of attL; recombination site for the Gateway® LR reaction LR Clonase™
  10548..11357   +  CDS            KanR: aminoglycoside phosphotransferase; aph(3')-Ia; confers resistance to kanamycin in bacteria or G418 (Geneticin®) in eukaryotes
  11447..12035   +  rep_origin     ori: high-copy-number ColE1/pMB1/pBR322/pUC origin of replication
