[The description below was written by a language model from this plasmid's Addgene catalogue record and pLannotate feature annotations shown in this document.]
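Description:
pENTRY4_ Dja6_1 is a Gateway entry clone built on the pENTR4 backbone and classed as a CRISPR vector. It is an intermediate for assembling a binary plant transformation construct for editing the wheat homolog of a rice (O. sativa) susceptibility gene. It is maintained in E. coli as a high-copy plasmid through a ColE1/pUC-type origin and selected with kanamycin via the aph(3')-Ia KanR gene. The rrnB T1 and T2 terminators lie upstream of the cloning region, where they insulate it from read-through transcription. The whole payload sits between attL1 and attL2, so an LR recombination reaction can move it as a unit into an attR-containing destination vector. The record does not name that destination vector.

The annotated 12,097 nt sequence shows two functional parts between the att sites. First, a maize polyubiquitin (Ubi) promoter fragment precedes a Streptococcus pyogenes Cas9 coding sequence, which the catalogue describes as wheat-optimized. Downstream of Cas9 are an Arabidopsis histone H2B coding sequence and a GFP variant (annotated as oxGFP), followed by a NOS terminator fragment. The insert name "Wheat_live_Cas9" and this arrangement suggest a chromatin-localized fluorescent marker for tracking expression. The record does not state how the H2B and GFP sequences are linked to Cas9, or whether they are expressed separately. Second, there are four tandem sgRNA modules, each ending in an S. pyogenes gRNA scaffold and spaced about 520 bp apart. These correspond to the four gene-specific guides listed. According to the depositor they are driven by the wheat U6 promoter, which the automated annotation did not detect. Using several guides against one target is a common way to raise editing efficiency or create deletions, including across homoeologous gene copies in wheat.
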