Addgene plasmid #126894: pENTRY4_ Dja6_1
Purpose: Gateway pENTR-plasmid to generate a binary construct for genome editing of the wheat homolog of a susceptibility gene of O. sativa. Encodes wheat optimized Cas9 and gene specific sgRNA modules.
Depositing lab: Sophien Kamoun. Depositing organization: Sainsbury Laboratory, Norwich.
Backbone
  Vector backbone: pENTR4
  Vector type: CRISPR
Growth in bacteria
  Bacterial resistance: Kanamycin, 50 μg/mL
  Growth temperature: 37°C
  Growth strain: DH5alpha
  Copy number: High Copy
Gene/Insert
  Gene/Insert name: Wheat_live_Cas9
  gRNA/shRNA sequence: GTGTTGTTGCTGGTCTTCCT, TTCGAACAGCTATTTGGGGG, CGACAACACCAAGTACTACG, TCGGGGTCTCCGCCCTTGTC
  Species: Synthetic
  Insert size (bp): 8726
  Cloning method: Restriction Enzyme; 5′ cloning site Unknown (unknown if destroyed)
Terms and licenses: Academic/Nonprofit Terms; Industry Terms: Not Available to Industry
Depositor comments: Encodes gene specific sgRNAs driven by the wheat U6 promoter.
How to cite: pENTRY4_ Dja6_1 was a gift from Sophien Kamoun (Addgene plasmid # 126894 ; http://n2t.net/addgene:126894 ; RRID:Addgene_126894)
